>Addgene plasmid #77182 | UHMK1 gRNA (BRDN0001162272) | addgene full sequence | sequence record 187272 | Addgene Assembled Sequence
CCCGGGTGCAAAGATGGATAAAGTTTTAAACAGAGAGGAATCTTTGCAGCTAATGGACCTTCTAGGTCTT
GAAAGGAGTGGGAATTGGCTCCGGTGCCCGTCAGTGGGCAGAGCGCACATCGCCCACAGTCCCCGAGAAG
TTGGGGGGAGGGGTCGGCAATTGATCCGGTGCCTAGAGAAGGTGGCGCGGGGTAAACTGGGAAAGTGATG
TCGTGTACTGGCTCCGCCTTTTTCCCGAGGGTGGGGGAGAACCGTATATAAGTGCAGTAGTCGCCGTGAA
CGTTCTTTTTCGCAACGGGTTTGCCGCCAGAACACAGGTAAGTGCCGTGTGTGGTTCCCGCGGGCCTGGC
CTCTTTACGGGTTATGGCCCTTGCGTGCCTTGAATTACTTCCACCTGGCTGCAGTACGTGATTCTTGATC
CCGAGCTTCGGGTTGGAAGTGGGTGGGAGAGTTCGAGGCCTTGCGCTTAAGGAGCCCCTTCGCCTCGTGC
TTGAGTTGAGGCCTGGCCTGGGCGCTGGGGCCGCCGCGTGCGAATCTGGTGGCACCTTCGCGCCTGTCTC
GCTGCTTTCGATAAGTCTCTAGCCATTTAAAATTTTTGATGACCTGCTGCGACGCTTTTTTTCTGGCAAG
ATAGTCTTGTAAATGCGGGCCAAGATCTGCACACTGGTATTTCGGTTTTTGGGGCCGCGGGCGGCGACGG
GGCCCGTGCGTCCCAGCGCACATGTTCGGCGAGGCGGGGCCTGCGAGCGCGGCCACCGAGAATCGGACGG
GGGTAGTCTCAAGCTGGCCGGCCTGCTCTGGTGCCTGGCCTCGCGCCGCCGTGTATCGCCCCGCCCTGGG
CGGCAAGGCTGGCCCGGTCGGCACCAGTTGCGTGAGCGGAAAGATGGCCGCTTCCCGGCCCTGCTGCAGG
GAGCTCAAAATGGAGGACGCGGCGCTCGGGAGAGCGGGCGGGTGAGTCACCCACACAAAGGAAAAGGGCC
TTTCCGTCCTCAGCCGTCGCTTCATGTGACTCCACGGAGTACCGGGCGCCGTCCAGGCACCTCGATTAGT
TCTCGAGCTTTTGGAGTACGTCGTCTTTAGGTTGGGGGGAGGGGTTTTATGCGATGGAGTTTCCCCACAC
TGAGTGGGTGGAGACTGAAGTTAGGCCAGCTTGGCACTTGATGTAATTCTCCTTGGAATTTGCCCTTTTT
GAGTTTGGATCTTGGTTCATTCTCAAGCCTCAGACAGTGGTTCAAAGTTTTTTTCTTCCATTTCAGGTGT
CGTGACGTACGGCCACCATGACCGAGTACAAGCCCACGGTGCGCCTCGCCACCCGCGACGACGTCCCCAG
GGCCGTACGCACCCTCGCCGCCGCGTTCGCCGACTACCCCGCCACGCGCCACACCGTCGATCCGGACCGC
CACATCGAGCGGGTCACCGAGCTGCAAGAACTCTTCCTCACGCGCGTCGGGCTCGACATCGGCAAGGTGT
GGGTCGCGGACGACGGCGCCGCCGTGGCGGTCTGGACCACGCCGGAGAGCGTCGAAGCGGGGGCGGTGTT
CGCCGAGATCGGCCCGCGCATGGCCGAGTTGAGCGGTTCCCGGCTGGCCGCGCAGCAACAGATGGAAGGC
CTCCTGGCGCCGCACCGGCCCAAGGAGCCCGCGTGGTTCCTGGCCACCGTCGGAGTCTCGCCCGACCACC
AGGGCAAGGGTCTGGGCAGCGCCGTCGTGCTCCCCGGAGTGGAGGCGGCCGAGCGCGCCGGGGTGCCCGC
CTTCCTGGAGACCTCCGCGCCCCGCAACCTCCCCTTCTACGAGCGGCTCGGCTTCACCGTCACCGCCGAC
GTCGAGGTGCCCGAAGGACCGCGCACCTGGTGCATGACCCGCAAGCCCGGTGCCTGAACGCGTTAAGTCG
ACAATCAACCTCTGGATTACAAAATTTGTGAAAGATTGACTGGTATTCTTAACTATGTTGCTCCTTTTAC
GCTATGTGGATACGCTGCTTTAATGCCTTTGTATCATGCTATTGCTTCCCGTATGGCTTTCATTTTCTCC
TCCTTGTATAAATCCTGGTTGCTGTCTCTTTATGAGGAGTTGTGGCCCGTTGTCAGGCAACGTGGCGTGG
TGTGCACTGTGTTTGCTGACGCAACCCCCACTGGTTGGGGCATTGCCACCACCTGTCAGCTCCTTTCCGG
GACTTTCGCTTTCCCCCTCCCTATTGCCACGGCGGAACTCATCGCCGCCTGCCTTGCCCGCTGCTGGACA
GGGGCTCGGCTGTTGGGCACTGACAATTCCGTGGTGTTGTCGGGGAAATCATCGTCCTTTCCTTGGCTGC
TCGCCTGTGTTGCCACCTGGATTCTGCGCGGGACGTCCTTCTGCTACGTCCCTTCGGCCCTCAATCCAGC
GGACCTTCCTTCCCGCGGCCTGCTGCCGGCTCTGCGGCCTCTTCCGCGTCTTCGCCTTCGCCCTCAGACG
AGTCGGATCTCCCTTTGGGCCGCCTCCCCGCGTCGACTTTAAGACCAATGACTTACAAGGCAGCTGTAGA
TCTTAGCCACTTTTTAAAAGAAAAGGGGGGACTGGAAGGGCTAATTCACTCCCAACGAAGACAAGATCTG
CTTTTTGCTTGTACTGGGTCTCTCTGGTTAGACCAGATCTGAGCCTGGGAGCTCTCTGGCTAACTAGGGA
ACCCACTGCTTAAGCCTCAATAAAGCTTGCCTTGAGTGCTTCAAGTAGTGTGTGCCCGTCTGTTGTGTGA
CTCTGGTAACTAGAGATCCCTCAGACCCTTTTAGTCAGTGTGGAAAATCTCTAGCAGTACGTATAGTAGT
TCATGTCATCTTATTATTCAGTATTTATAACTTGCAAAGAAATGAATATCAGAGAGTGAGAGGAACTTGT
TTATTGCAGCTTATAATGGTTACAAATAAAGCAATAGCATCACAAATTTCACAAATAAAGCATTTTTTTC
ACTGCATTCTAGTTGTGGTTTGTCCAAACTCATCAATGTATCTTATCATGTCTGGCTCTAGCTATCCCGC
CCCTAACTCCGCCCATCCCGCCCCTAACTCCGCCCAGTTCCGCCCATTCTCCGCCCCATGGCTGACTAAT
TTTTTTTATTTATGCAGAGGCCGAGGCCGCCTCGGCCTCTGAGCTATTCCAGAAGTAGTGAGGAGGCTTT
TTTGGAGGCCTAGGGACGTACCCAATTCGCCCTATAGTGAGTCGTATTACGCGCGCTCACTGGCCGTCGT
TTTACAACGTCGTGACTGGGAAAACCCTGGCGTTACCCAACTTAATCGCCTTGCAGCACATCCCCCTTTC
GCCAGCTGGCGTAATAGCGAAGAGGCCCGCACCGATCGCCCTTCCCAACAGTTGCGCAGCCTGAATGGCG
AATGGG
[124 nt withheld, positions 3367-3490]
C
[91 nt withheld, positions 3492-3582]
A
[49 nt withheld, positions 3584-3632]
CCTTTGACGTTGGAGTCCACGTTCTTT
[37 nt withheld, positions 3660-3696]
ACCCTATCTCGGTCTATTCTTTTGATTTATAAGGGATTTTGCCGATTTCGGCCTATTGGTTAAAAAATGA
GCTGATTTAACAAAAATTTAACGCGAATTTTAACAAAATATTAACGCTTACAATTTAGGTGGCACTTTTC
GGGGAAATGTGCGCGGAACCCCTATTTGTTTATTTTTCTAAATACATTCAAATATGTATCCGCTCATGAG
ACAATAACCCTGATAAATGCTTCAATAATATTGAAAAAGGAAGAGTATGAGTATTCAACATTTCCGTGTC
GCCCTTATTCCCTTTTTTGCGGCATTTTGCCTTCCTGTTTTTGCTCACCCAGAAACGCTGGTGAAAGTAA
AAGATGCTGAAGATCAGTTGGGTGCACGAGTGGGTTACATCGAACTGGATCTCAACAGCGGTAAGATCCT
TGAGAGTTTTCGCCCCGAAGAACGTTTTCCAATGATGAGCACTTTTAAAGTTCTGCTATGTGGCGCGGTA
TTATCCCGTATTGACGCCGGGCAAGAGCAACTCGGTCGCCGCATACACTATTCTCAGAATGACTTGGTTG
AGTACTCACCAGTCACAGAAAAGCATCTTACGGATGGCATGACAGTAAGAGAATTATGCAGTGCTGCCAT
AACCATGAGTGATAACACTGCGGCCAACTTACTTCTGACAACGATCGGAGGACCGAAGGAGCTAACCGCT
TTTTTGCACAACATGGGGGATCATGTAACTCGCCTTGATCGTTGGGAACCGGAGCTGAATGAAGCCATAC
CAAACGACGAGCGTGACACCACGATGCCTGTAGCAATGGCAACAACGTTGCGCAAACTATTAACTGGCGA
ACTACTTACTCTAGCTTCCCGGCAACAATTAATAGACTGGATGGAGGCGGATAAAGTTGCAGGACCACTT
CTGCGCTCGGCCCTTCCGGCTGGCTGGTTTATTGCTGATAAATCTGGAGCCGGTGAGCGTGGGTCTCGCG
GTATCATTGCAGCACTGGGGCCAGATGGTAAGCCCTCCCGTATCGTAGTTATCTACACGACGGGGAGTCA
GGCAACTATGGATGAACGAAATAGACAGATCGCTGAGATAGGTGCCTCACTGATTAAGCATTGGTAACTG
TCAGACCAAGTTTACTCATATATACTTTAGATTGATTTAAAACTTCATTTTTAATTTAAAAGGATCTAGG
TGAAGATCCTTTTTGATAATCTCATGACCAAAATCCCTTAACGTGAGTTTTCGTTCCACTGAGCGTCAGA
CCCCGTAGAAAAGATCAAAGGATCTTCTTGAGATCCTTTTTTTCTGCGCGTAATCTGCTGCTTGCAAACA
AAAAAACCACCGCTACCAGCGGTGGTTTGTTTGCCGGATCAAGAGCTACCAACTCTTTTTCCGAAGGTAA
CTGGCTTCAGCAGAGCGCAGATACCAAATACTGTTCTTCTAGTGTAGCCGTAGTTAGGCCACCACTTCAA
GAACTCTGTAGCACCGCCTACATACCTCGCTCTGCTAATCCTGTTACCAGTGGCTGCTGCCAGTGGCGAT
AAGTCGTGTCTTACCGGGTTGGACTCAAGACGATAGTTACCGGATAAGGCGCAGCGGTCGGGCTGAACGG
GGGGTTCGTGCACACAGCCCAGCTTGGAGCGAACGACCTACACCGAACTGAGATACCTACAGCGTGAGCT
ATGAGAAAGCGCCACGCTTCCCGAAGGGAGAAAGGCGGACAGGTATCCGGTAAGCGGCAGGGTCGGAACA
GGAGAGCGCACGAGGGAGCTTCCAGGGGGAAACGCCTGGTATCTTTATAGTCCTGTCGGGTTTCGCCACC
TCTGACTTGAGCGTCGATTTTTGTGATGCTCGTCAGGGGGGCGGAGCCTATGGAAAAACGCCAGCAACGC
GGCCTTTTTACGGTTCCTGGCCTTTTGCTGGCCTTTTGCTCACATGTTCTTTCCTGCGTTATCCCCTGAT
TCTGTGGATAACCGTATTACCGCCTTTGAGTGAGCTGATACCGCTCGCCGCAGCCGAACGACCGAGCGCA
GCGAGTCAGTGAGCGAGGAAGCGGAAGAGCGCCCAATACGCAAACCGCCTCTCCCCGCGCGTTGGCCGAT
TCATTAATGCAGCTGGCACGACAGGTTTCCCGACTGGAAAGCGGGCAGTGAGCGCAACGCAATTAATGTG
AGTTAGCTCACTCATTAGGCACCCCAGGCTTTACACTTTATGCTTCCGGCTCGTATGTTGTGTGGAATTG
TGAGCGGATAACAATTTCACACAGGAAACAGCTATGACCATGATTACGCCAAGCGCGCAATTAACCCTCA
CTAAAGGGAACAAAAGCTGGAGCTGCAAGCTTAATGTAGTCTTATGCAATACTCTTGTAGTCTTGCAACA
TGGTAACGATGAGTTAGCAACATGCCTTACAAGGAGAGAAAAAGCACCGTGCATGCCGATTGGTGGAAGT
AAGGTGGTACGATCGTGCCTTATTAGGAAGGCAACAGACGGGTCTGACATGGATTGGACGAACCACTGAA
TTGCCGCATTGCAGAGATATTGTATTTAAGTGCCTAGCTCGATACATAAACGGGTCTCTCTGGTTAGACC
AGATCTGAGCCTGGGAGCTCTCTGGCTAACTAGGGAACCCACTGCTTAAGCCTCAATAAAGCTTGCCTTG
AGTGCTTCAAGTAGTGTGTGCCCGTCTGTTGTGTGACTCTGGTAACTAGAGATCCCTCAGACCCTTTTAG
TCAGTGTGGAAAATCTCTAGCAGTGGCGCCCGAACAGGGACTTGAAAGCGAAAGGGAAACCAGAGGAGCT
CTCTCGACGCAGGACTCGGCTTGCTGAAGCGCGCACGGCAAGAGGCGAGGGGCGGCGACTGGTGAGTACG
CCAAAAATTTTGACTAGCGGAGGCTAGAAGGAGAGAGATGGGTGCGAGAGCGTCAGTATTAAGCGGGGGA
GAATTAGATCGCGATGGGAAAAAATTCGGTTAAGGCCAGGGGGAAAGAAAAAATATAAATTAAAACATAT
AGTATGGGCAAGCAGGGAGCTAGAACGATTCGCAGTTAATCCTGGCCTGTTAGAAACATCAGAAGGCTGT
AGACAAATACTGGGACAGCTACAACCATCCCTTCAGACAGGATCAGAAGAACTTAGATCATTATATAATA
CAGTAGCAACCCTCTATTGTGTGCATCAAAGGATAGAGATAAAAGACACCAAGGAAGCTTTAGACAAGAT
AGAGGAAGAGCAAAACAAAAGTAAGACCACCGCACAGCAAGCGGCCGCTGATCTTCAGACCTGGAGGAGG
AGATATGAGGGACAATTGGAGAAGTGAATTATATAAATATAAAGTAGTAAAAATTGAACCATTAGGAGTA
GCACCCACCAAGGCAAAGAGAAGAGTGGTGCAGAGAGAAAAAAGAGCAGTGGGAATAGGAGCTTTGTTCC
TTGGGTTCTTGGGAGCAGCAGGAAGCACTATGGGCGCAGCGTCAATGACGCTGACGGTACAGGCCAGACA
ATTATTGTCTGGTATAGTGCAGCAGCAGAACAATTTGCTGAGGGCTATTGAGGCGCAACAGCATCTGTTG
CAACTCACAGTCTGGGGCATCAAGCAGCTCCAGGCAAGAATCCTGGCTGTGGAAAGATACCTAAAGGATC
AACAGCTCCTGGGGATTTGGGGTTGCTCTGGAAAACTCATTTGCACCACTGCTGTGCCTTGGAATGCTAG
TTGGAGTAATAAATCTCTGGAACAGATTTGGAATCACACGACCTGGATGGAGTGGGACAGAGAAATTAAC
AATTACACAAGCTTAATACACTCCTTAATTGAAGAATCGCAAAACCAGCAAGAAAAGAATGAACAAGAAT
TATTGGAATTAGATAAATGGGCAAGTTTGTGGAATTGGTTTAACATAACAAATTGGCTGTGGTATATAAA
ATTATTCATAATGATAGTAGGAGGCTTGGTAGGTTTAAGAATAGTTTTTGCTGTACTTTCTATAGTGAAT
AGAGTTAGGCAGGGATATTCACCATTATCGTTTCAGACCCACCTCCCAACCCCGAGGGGACCCAGAGAGG
GCCTATTTCCCATGATTCCTTCATATTTGCATATACGATACAAGGCTGTTAGAGAGATAATTAGAATTAA
TTTGACTGTAAACACAAAGATATTAGTACAAAATACGTGACGTAGAAAGTAATAATTTCTTGGGTAGTTT
GCAGTTTTAAAATTATGTTTTAAAATGGACTATCATATGCTTACCGTAACTTGAAAGTATTTCGATTTCT
TGGCTTTATATATCTTGTGGAAAGGACGAAACACCGGCACTCCACAATATGTTACGGTTTTAGAGCTAGA
AATAGCAAGTTAAAATAAGGCTAGTCCGTTATCAACTTGAAAAAGTGGCACCGAGTCGGTGCTTTTTTAA
GCTTGGCGTAACTAGATCTTGAGACAAATGGCAGTATTCATCCACAATTTTAAAAGAAAAGGGGGGATTG
GGGGGTACAGTGCAGGGGAAAGAATAGTAGACATAATAGCAACAGACATACAAACTAAAGAATTACAAAA
ACAAATTACAAAAATTCAAAATTTTCGGGTTTATTACAGGGACAGCAGAGATCCACTTTGGCGCCGGCTC
GAGGGGG
Features (pLannotate 1.2.2; 29 found; start..end, strand, type, name):
     14..80      +  CDS            small t antigen (fragment): SV40 (simian virus 40) small t antigen
    106..317     +  promoter       EF-1α core promoter: core promoter for human elongation factor EF-1α
    318..1256    +  intron         EF-1α intron A: intron upstream of the start codon of human EF-1α
   1278..1877    +  CDS            PuroR (fragment): puromycin N-acetyltransferase; pac from Streptomyces; confers resistance to puromycin
   1893..2481    +  misc_feature   WPRE: woodchuck hepatitis virus posttranscriptional regulatory element
   2532..2551    +  misc_feature   cPPT/CTS (fragment): central polypurine tract and central termination sequence of HIV-1
   2553..2786    +  LTR            3' LTR (ΔU3): self-inactivating 3' long terminal repeat (LTR) from HIV-1
   2864..2985    +  polyA_signal   SV40 poly(A) signal: SV40 polyadenylation signal
   3025..3160    +  rep_origin     SV40 ori: SV40 origin of replication
   3181..3199    -  promoter       T7 promoter: promoter for bacteriophage T7 RNA polymerase
   3207..3362    +  CDS            lacZα (fragment): LacZα fragment of β-galactosidase; lacZ fragment
   3367..3795    +  rep_origin     f1 ori (sequence partly withheld): f1 bacteriophage origin of replication; arrow indicates direction of (+) strand synthesis
   3848..3952    +  promoter       AmpR promoter: bla
   3953..4813    +  CDS            AmpR: β-lactamase; bla; confers resistance to ampicillin, carbenicillin, and related antibiotics
   4984..5572    +  rep_origin     ori: high-copy-number ColE1/pMB1/pBR322/pUC origin of replication
   5755..5847    +  CDS            lacI (fragment): lac repressor; lacI; The lac repressor binds to the lac operator to inhibit transcription in E. coli. This inhibition can be relieved by adding lactose or isopropyl-β-D-thiogalactopyranoside (IPTG).
   5860..5881    +  protein_bind   CAP binding site: CAP binding activates transcription in the presence of cAMP. E. coli catabolite activator protein
   5896..5926    +  promoter       lac promoter: promoter for the E. coli lac operon
   5934..5950    +  protein_bind   lac operator: The lac repressor binds to the lac operator to inhibit transcription in E. coli. This inhibition can be relieved by adding lactose or isopropyl-β-D-thiogalactopyranoside (IPTG). lac repressor encoded by lacI
   5995..6013    +  promoter       T3 promoter: promoter for bacteriophage T3 RNA polymerase
   6041..6267    +  promoter       RSV promoter: Rous sarcoma virus enhancer/promoter
   6268..6448    +  LTR            5' LTR (truncated): truncated 5' long terminal repeat (LTR) from HIV-1
   6495..6620    +  misc_feature   HIV-1 Ψ: packaging signal of human immunodeficiency virus type 1
   6604..6967    +  CDS            HIV-1 gag (fragment): gag protein from human immunodeficiency virus 1; gag
   7113..7346    +  misc_feature   RRE: The Rev response element (RRE) of HIV-1 allows for Rev-dependent mRNA export from the nucleus to the cytoplasm.
   7723..7749    +  CDS            Rev (fragment): human immunodeficiency virus 1 (HIV-1) Rev protein; rev; enhances nuclear export of unspliced and incompletely spliced viral mRNAs
   7753..7993    +  promoter       U6 promoter: RNA polymerase III promoter for human U6 snRNA
   8023..8098    +  misc_RNA       gRNA scaffold: guide RNA scaffold for the Streptococcus pyogenes CRISPR/Cas9 system
   8154..8271    +  misc_feature   cPPT/CTS: central polypurine tract and central termination sequence of HIV-1
