[The description below was written by a language model from this plasmid's Addgene catalogue record and pLannotate feature annotations shown in this document.]
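Description:
UHMK1 gRNA (BRDN0001162272) is a third-generation lentiviral CRISPR guide plasmid built on the lentiGuide-Puro backbone and designed to knock out human UHMK1 (also known as KIS or KIST), a kinase gene. It is an individual clone corresponding to a human kinome gRNA library, and the guide was designed against three UHMK1 reference transcripts. In bacteria the 8.3 kb plasmid is maintained at high copy through a ColE1/pUC-type origin and selected with ampicillin via the β-lactamase gene. An f1 origin, an SV40 origin and remnants of lac and phage promoter elements are also carried in the backbone.

The lentiviral transfer cassette begins with an RSV promoter fused to a truncated HIV-1 5' LTR, which drives Tat-independent production of the viral genomic RNA. It is followed by the Ψ packaging signal with a partial gag sequence, the Rev response element for nuclear export, and a cPPT/CTS element that aids nuclear import. The cassette ends in a self-inactivating ΔU3 3' LTR, with an SV40 polyadenylation signal downstream. Within this unit, a human U6 RNA polymerase III promoter expresses the UHMK1-targeting spacer joined to the Streptococcus pyogenes Cas9 guide scaffold. A separate EF-1α promoter with its first intron drives puromycin N-acetyltransferase, stabilised by a WPRE, so that transduced mammalian cells can be selected with puromycin.

The plasmid does not encode Cas9. It is meant to be used together with a separate Cas9 lentiviral vector such as lentiCas9-Blast, or in cell lines that already express Cas9, for loss-of-function studies of UHMK1.
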