Addgene plasmid #77182: UHMK1 gRNA (BRDN0001162272)
Purpose: 3rd generation lentiviral gRNA plasmid targeting human UHMK1
Depositing lab: John Doench & David Root. Depositing organization: Broad Institute. Publication: Optimized sgRNA design to maximize activity and minimize off-target effects of CRISPR-Cas9. Doench JG, Fusi N, Sullender M, Hegde M, Vaimberg EW, Donovan KF, Smith I, Tothova Z, Wilen C, Orchard R, Virgin HW, Listgarten J, Root DE. Nat Biotechnol. 2016 Jan 18. doi: 10.1038/nbt.3437. PubMed 26780180.
Backbone
  Vector backbone: lentiGuide-Puro
  Backbone manufacturer: Zhang Lab (Addgene plasmid # 52963)
  Vector type: Mammalian Expression, Lentiviral, CRISPR
  Selectable markers: Puromycin
Growth in bacteria
  Bacterial resistance: Ampicillin, 100 μg/mL
  Growth temperature: 37°C
  Growth strain: DH5alpha
  Copy number: High Copy
Gene/Insert
  Gene/Insert name: UHMK1 (alt names: UHMK1; NM_001184763.1)
  gRNA/shRNA sequence: GCACTCCACAATATGTTACG
  Species: H. sapiens (human)
  Entrez Gene: UHMK1 (a.k.a. KIS, KIST, FLJ23015, DKFZp434C1613)
  Promoter: hU6
  Cloning method: Unknown
  Sequencing primers: 5′ U6-F; 3′ pS2-R
Terms and licenses: Academic/Nonprofit Terms; Industry Terms: Not Available to Industry
Depositor comments: The gRNA was designed to target the following Genbank reference sequence(s): NM_001184763.1,NM_144624.2,NM_175866.4. Note that this plasmid does NOT contain Cas9. It should be used in conjunction with lentiCas9-Blast (Addgene #52962) or otherwise with cell lines already expressing Cas9. Browse the full kinome gRNA library at http://www.addgene.org/pooled-library/broadgpp-human-kinome/ or visit http://www.broadinstitute.org/rnai/public/ for detailed protocols and information.
How to cite: UHMK1 gRNA (BRDN0001162272) was a gift from John Doench & David Root (Addgene plasmid # 77182 ; http://n2t.net/addgene:77182 ; RRID:Addgene_77182)
