>Addgene plasmid #77182 | UHMK1 gRNA (BRDN0001162272) | depositor partial sequence | sequence record 144642 | Target Sequence
GCACTCCACAATATGTTACG
