>Addgene plasmid #77182 | UHMK1 gRNA (BRDN0001162272) | addgene partial sequence | sequence record 187271 | hU6-F
TAGAAAGTAATAATTTCTTGGGTAGTTTGCAGTTTTAAAATTATGTTTTAAAATGGACTATCATATGCTT
ACCGTAACTTGAAAGTATTTCGATTTCTTGGCTTTATATATCTTGTGGAAAGGACGAAACACCGGCACTC
CACAATATGTTACGGTTTTAGAGCTAGAAATAGCAAGTTAAAATAAGGCTAGTCCGTTATCAACTTGAAA
AAGTGGCACCGAGTCGGTGCTTTTTTAAGCTTGGCGTAACTAGATCTTGAGACAAATGGCAGTATTCATC
CACAATTTTAAAAGAAAAGGGGGGATTGGGGGGTACAGTGCAGGGGAAAGAATAGTAGACATAATAGCAA
CAGACATACAAACTAAAGAATTACAAAAACAAATTACAAAAATTCAAAATTTTCGGGTTTATTACAGGGA
CAGCAGAGATCCACTTTGGCGCCGGCTCGAGGGGGCCCGGGTGCAAAGATGGATAAAGTTTTAAACAGAG
AGGAATCTTTGCAGCTAATGGACCTTCTAGGTCTTGAAAGGAGTGGGAATTGGCTCCGGTGCCCGTCAGT
GGGCAGAGCG
